Addgene plasmid #177694: A3RXB7
Purpose: expresses a N-acetyl hexosamine oxidase in E. coli
Depositing lab: Martin Engqvist. Depositing organization: Chalmers University of Technology. Publication: Discovery of Two Novel Oxidases Using a High-Throughput Activity Screen. Rembeza E, Boverio A, Fraaije MW, Engqvist MKM. Chembiochem. 2022 Jan 19;23(2):e202100510. doi: 10.1002/cbic.202100510. Epub 2021 Nov 18. PubMed 34709726.
Backbone
  Vector backbone: pET21a
  Backbone size w/o insert (bp): 5361
  Total vector size (bp): 6912
  Vector type: Bacterial Expression
Growth in bacteria
  Bacterial resistance: Ampicillin, 100 μg/mL
  Growth temperature: 37°C
  Growth strain: DH5alpha
  Copy number: Unknown
Gene/Insert
  Gene/Insert name: N-acetylhexosamine oxidase (alt name: HexNACO)
  Species: Ralstonia solanacearum UW551
  Insert size (bp): 1551
  GenBank ID: RRSL_02030
  Promoter: T7
  Tag / fusion protein: 10xHis (C terminal on insert)
  Cloning method: Unknown
  Sequencing primers: 5′ T7; 3′ T7
Resource information
  A portion of this plasmid was derived from a plasmid made by: TwistBioscience
Terms and licenses: Academic/Nonprofit Terms; Industry Terms: Not Available to Industry
How to cite: A3RXB7 was a gift from Martin Engqvist (Addgene plasmid # 177694 ; http://n2t.net/addgene:177694 ; RRID:Addgene_177694)
