[The description below was written by a language model from this plasmid's Addgene catalogue record and pLannotate feature annotations shown in this document.]
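Description:
A3RXB7 is a bacterial expression plasmid built on the pET21a backbone for producing an N-acetylhexosamine oxidase (HexNAcO) from Ralstonia solanacearum UW551 in E. coli. The roughly 1.55 kb coding sequence, part of which derives from a commercially synthesised construct, sits downstream of a T7 promoter, an adjacent lac operator and the strong ribosome binding site from phage T7 gene 10. Transcription ends at the T7 terminator. The plasmid also carries lacI with its own promoter, so the lac repressor holds the T7/lac promoter in check until an inducer such as IPTG is added. Expression requires a host that supplies T7 RNA polymerase, whereas a cloning strain such as DH5alpha serves only for propagation.

The oxidase carries a C-terminal polyhistidine tag for metal-affinity purification. The catalogue lists it as 10xHis, and the automated annotation detects a 9xHis match at the start of the circular sequence record, immediately after the position where the insert would end. The insert itself is not annotated in the feature table but would occupy the otherwise unlabelled stretch between the RBS and the His tag. The short SET1 fragment, the tetracycline resistance fragments and the predicted E. coli protein are most likely annotation hits to residual pBR322-derived backbone sequence rather than functional parts.

Maintenance relies on a ColE1/pMB1-type origin accompanied by rop and the bom region, and selection is by the ampicillin resistance gene (β-lactamase). An f1 origin is also present. According to the record, the plasmid comes from a high-throughput activity screen that identified novel oxidases, and it is used for recombinant production of this enzyme.
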