Features (pLannotate 1.2.2; 18 found; start..end, strand, type, name):
      7..33      +  CDS            9xHis: 9xHis affinity tag
     46..95      +  CDS            SET1 (fragment): solubility-enhancement tag derived from T7 phage gene 10B
    103..150     +  terminator     T7 terminator: transcription terminator for bacteriophage T7 RNA polymerase
    187..615     +  rep_origin     f1 ori (sequence partly withheld): f1 bacteriophage origin of replication; arrow indicates direction of (+) strand synthesis
    668..772     +  promoter       AmpR promoter: bla
    773..1633    +  CDS            AmpR: β-lactamase; bla; confers resistance to ampicillin, carbenicillin, and related antibiotics
   1804..2392    +  rep_origin     ori: high-copy-number ColE1/pMB1/pBR322/pUC origin of replication
   2578..2717    -  misc_feature   bom: basis of mobility region from pBR322
   2819..3010    -  CDS            rop: Rop protein, which maintains plasmids at low copy number; rop
   3027..3407    +  CDS            YPB1_ECOLX: Protein predicted: Swiss-Prot protein existence level 4. From Escherichia coli.
   3479..3770    -  CDS            TcR (fragment): tetracycline efflux protein; tet; confers resistance to tetracycline
   3785..3806    -  protein_bind   CAP binding site: CAP binding activates transcription in the presence of cAMP. E. coli catabolite activator protein
   3819..4901    -  CDS            lacI: lac repressor; lacI; The lac repressor binds to the lac operator to inhibit transcription in E. coli. This inhibition can be relieved by adding lactose or isopropyl-β-D-thiogalactopyranoside (IPTG).
   4902..4979    -  promoter       lacI promoter: lacI
   4987..5266    -  CDS            TcR (fragment): tetracycline efflux protein; tet; confers resistance to tetracycline
   5288..5306    +  promoter       T7 promoter: promoter for bacteriophage T7 RNA polymerase
   5307..5331    +  protein_bind   lac operator: The lac repressor binds to the lac operator to inhibit transcription in E. coli. This inhibition can be relieved by adding lactose or isopropyl-β-D-thiogalactopyranoside (IPTG). lac repressor encoded by lacI
   5346..5368    +  RBS            RBS: efficient ribosome binding site from bacteriophage T7 gene 10 (Olins and Rangwala, 1989)
>Addgene plasmid #177694 | A3RXB7 | addgene full sequence | sequence record 349662 | Addgene NGS Result
TTAGAACACCACCATCACCACCACCACCACCACCACTGAGATCCGGCTGCTAACAAAGCCCGAAAGGAAG
CTGAGTTGGCTGCTGCCACCGCTGAGCAATAACTAGCATAACCCCTTGGGGCCTCTAAACGGGTCTTGAG
GGGTTTTTTGCTGAAAGGAGGAACTATATCCGGATTGGCGAATGGG
[124 nt withheld, positions 187-310]
C
[91 nt withheld, positions 312-402]
A
[49 nt withheld, positions 404-452]
CCTTTGACGTTGGAGTCCACGTTCTTT
[37 nt withheld, positions 480-516]
ACCCTATCTCGGTCTATTCTTTTGATTTATAAGGGATTTTGCCGATTTCGGCCTATTGGTTAAAAAATGA
GCTGATTTAACAAAAATTTAACGCGAATTTTAACAAAATATTAACGCTTACAATTTAGGTGGCACTTTTC
GGGGAAATGTGCGCGGAACCCCTATTTGTTTATTTTTCTAAATACATTCAAATATGTATCCGCTCATGAG
ACAATAACCCTGATAAATGCTTCAATAATATTGAAAAAGGAAGAGTATGAGTATTCAACATTTCCGTGTC
GCCCTTATTCCCTTTTTTGCGGCATTTTGCCTTCCTGTTTTTGCTCACCCAGAAACGCTGGTGAAAGTAA
AAGATGCTGAAGATCAGTTGGGTGCACGAGTGGGTTACATCGAACTGGATCTCAACAGCGGTAAGATCCT
TGAGAGTTTTCGCCCCGAAGAACGTTTTCCAATGATGAGCACTTTTAAAGTTCTGCTATGTGGCGCGGTA
TTATCCCGTATTGACGCCGGGCAAGAGCAACTCGGTCGCCGCATACACTATTCTCAGAATGACTTGGTTG
AGTACTCACCAGTCACAGAAAAGCATCTTACGGATGGCATGACAGTAAGAGAATTATGCAGTGCTGCCAT
AACCATGAGTGATAACACTGCGGCCAACTTACTTCTGACAACGATCGGAGGACCGAAGGAGCTAACCGCT
TTTTTGCACAACATGGGGGATCATGTAACTCGCCTTGATCGTTGGGAACCGGAGCTGAATGAAGCCATAC
CAAACGACGAGCGTGACACCACGATGCCTGCAGCAATGGCAACAACGTTGCGCAAACTATTAACTGGCGA
ACTACTTACTCTAGCTTCCCGGCAACAATTAATAGACTGGATGGAGGCGGATAAAGTTGCAGGACCACTT
CTGCGCTCGGCCCTTCCGGCTGGCTGGTTTATTGCTGATAAATCTGGAGCCGGTGAGCGTGGGTCTCGCG
GTATCATTGCAGCACTGGGGCCAGATGGTAAGCCCTCCCGTATCGTAGTTATCTACACGACGGGGAGTCA
GGCAACTATGGATGAACGAAATAGACAGATCGCTGAGATAGGTGCCTCACTGATTAAGCATTGGTAACTG
TCAGACCAAGTTTACTCATATATACTTTAGATTGATTTAAAACTTCATTTTTAATTTAAAAGGATCTAGG
TGAAGATCCTTTTTGATAATCTCATGACCAAAATCCCTTAACGTGAGTTTTCGTTCCACTGAGCGTCAGA
CCCCGTAGAAAAGATCAAAGGATCTTCTTGAGATCCTTTTTTTCTGCGCGTAATCTGCTGCTTGCAAACA
AAAAAACCACCGCTACCAGCGGTGGTTTGTTTGCCGGATCAAGAGCTACCAACTCTTTTTCCGAAGGTAA
CTGGCTTCAGCAGAGCGCAGATACCAAATACTGTCCTTCTAGTGTAGCCGTAGTTAGGCCACCACTTCAA
GAACTCTGTAGCACCGCCTACATACCTCGCTCTGCTAATCCTGTTACCAGTGGCTGCTGCCAGTGGCGAT
AAGTCGTGTCTTACCGGGTTGGACTCAAGACGATAGTTACCGGATAAGGCGCAGCGGTCGGGCTGAACGG
GGGGTTCGTGCACACAGCCCAGCTTGGAGCGAACGACCTACACCGAACTGAGATACCTACAGCGTGAGCT
ATGAGAAAGCGCCACGCTTCCCGAAGGGAGAAAGGCGGACAGGTATCCGGTAAGCGGCAGGGTCGGAACA
GGAGAGCGCACGAGGGAGCTTCCAGGGGGAAACGCCTGGTATCTTTATAGTCCTGTCGGGTTTCGCCACC
TCTGACTTGAGCGTCGATTTTTGTGATGCTCGTCAGGGGGGCGGAGCCTATGGAAAAACGCCAGCAACGC
GGCCTTTTTACGGTTCCTGGCCTTTTGCTGGCCTTTTGCTCACATGTTCTTTCCTGCGTTATCCCCTGAT
TCTGTGGATAACCGTATTACCGCCTTTGAGTGAGCTGATACCGCTCGCCGCAGCCGAACGACCGAGCGCA
GCGAGTCAGTGAGCGAGGAAGCGGAAGAGCGCCTGATGCGGTATTTTCTCCTTACGCATCTGTGCGGTAT
TTCACACCGCAATGGTGCACTCTCAGTACAATCTGCTCTGATGCCGCATAGTTAAGCCAGTATACACTCC
GCTATCGCTACGTGACTGGGTCATGGCTGCGCCCCGACACCCGCCAACACCCGCTGACGCGCCCTGACGG
GCTTGTCTGCTCCCGGCATCCGCTTACAGACAAGCTGTGACCGTCTCCGGGAGCTGCATGTGTCAGAGGT
TTTCACCGTCATCACCGAAACGCGCGAGGCAGCTGCGGTAAAGCTCATCAGCGTGGTCGTGAAGCGATTC
ACAGATGTCTGCCTGTTCATCCGCGTCCAGCTCGTTGAGTTTCTCCAGAAGCGTTAATGTCTGGCTTCTG
ATAAAGCGGGCCATGTTAAGGGCGGTTTTTTCCTGTTTGGTCACTGATGCCTCCGTGTAAGGGGGATTTC
TGTTCATGGGGGTAATGATACCGATGAAACGAGAGAGGATGCTCACGATACGGGTTACTGATGATGAACA
TGCCCGGTTACTGGAACGTTGTGAGGGTAAACAACTGGCGGTATGGATGCGGCGGGACCAGAGAAAAATC
ACTCAGGGTCAATGCCAGCGCTTCGTTAATACAGATGTAGGTGTTCCACAGGGTAGCCAGCAGCATCCTG
CGATGCAGATCCGGAACATAATGGTGCAGGGCGCTGACTTCCGCGTTTCCAGACTTTACGAAACACGGAA
ACCGAAGACCATTCATGTTGTTGCTCAGGTCGCAGACGTTTTGCAGCAGCAGTCGCTTCACGTTCGCTCG
CGTATCGGTGATTCATTCTGCTAACCAGTAAGGCAACCCCGCCAGCCTAGCCGGGTCCTCAACGACAGGA
GCACGATCATGCGCACCCGTGGGGCCGCCATGCCGGCGATAATGGCCTGCTTCTCGCCGAAACGTTTGGT
GGCGGGACCAGTGACGAAGGCTTGAGCGAGGGCGTGCAAGATTCCGAATACCGCAAGCGACAGGCCGATC
ATCGTCGCGCTCCAGCGAAAGCGGTCCTCGCCGAAAATGACCCAGAGCGCTGCCGGCACCTGTCCTACGA
GTTGCATGATAAAGAAGACAGTCATAAGTGCGGCGACGATAGTCATGCCCCGCGCCCACCGGAAGGAGCT
GACTGGGTTGAAGGCTCTCAAGGGCATCGGTCGAGATCCCGGTGCCTAATGAGTGAGCTAACTTACATTA
ATTGCGTTGCGCTCACTGCCCGCTTTCCAGTCGGGAAACCTGTCGTGCCAGCTGCATTAATGAATCGGCC
AACGCGCGGGGAGAGGCGGTTTGCGTATTGGGCGCCAGGGTGGTTTTTCTTTTCACCAGTGAGACGGGCA
ACAGCTGATTGCCCTTCACCGCCTGGCCCTGAGAGAGTTGCAGCAAGCGGTCCACGCTGGTTTGCCCCAG
CAGGCGAAAATCCTGTTTGATGGTGGTTAACGGCGGGATATAACATGAGCTGTCTTCGGTATCATCGTAT
CCCACTACCGAGATATCCGCACCAACGCGCAGCCCGGACTCGGTAATGGCGCGCATTGCGCCCAGCGCCA
TCTGATCGTTGGCAACCAGCATCGCAGTGGGAACGATGCCCTCATTCAGCATTTGCATGGTTTGTTGAAA
ACCGGACATGGCACTCCAGTCGCCTTCCCGTTCCGCTATCGGCTGAATTTGATTGCGAGTGAGATATTTA
TGCCAGCCAGCCAGACGCAGACGCGCCGAGACAGAACTTAATGGGCCCGCTAACAGCGCGATTTGCTGGT
GACCCAATGCGACCAGATGCTCCACGCCCAGTCGCGTACCGTCTTCATGGGAGAAAATAATACTGTTGAT
GGGTGTCTGGTCAGAGACATCAAGAAATAACGCCGGAACATTAGTGCAGGCAGCTTCCACAGCAATGGCA
TCCTGGTCATCCAGCGGATAGTTAATGATCAGCCCACTGACGCGTTGCGCGAGAAGATTGTGCACCGCCG
CTTTACAGGCTTCGACGCCGCTTCGTTCTACCATCGACACCACCACGCTGGCACCCAGTTGATCGGCGCG
AGATTTAATCGCCGCGACAATTTGCGACGGCGCGTGCAGGGCCAGACTGGAGGTGGCAACGCCAATCAGC
AACGACTGTTTGCCCGCCAGTTGTTGTGCCACGCGGTTGGGAATGTAATTCAGCTCCGCCATCGCCGCTT
CCACTTTTTCCCGCGTTTTCGCAGAAACGTGGCTGGCCTGGTTCACCACGCGGGAAACGGTCTGATAAGA
GACACCGGCATACTCTGCGACATCGTATAACGTTACTGGTTTCACATTCACCACCCTGAATTGACTCTCT
TCCGGGCGCTATCATGCCATACCGCGAAAGGTTTTGCGCCATTCGATGGTGTCCGGGATCTCGACGCTCT
CCCTTATGCGACTCCTGCATTAGGAAGCAGCCCAGTAGTAGGTTGAGGCCGTTGAGCACCGCCGCCGCAA
GGAATGGTGCATGCAAGGAGATGGCGCCCAACAGTCCCCCGGCCACGGGGCCTGCCACCATACCCACGCC
GAAACAAGCGCTCATGAGCCCGAAGTGGCGAGCCCGATCTTCCCCATCGGTGATGTCGGCGATATAGGCG
CCAGCAACCGCACCTGTGGCGCCGGTGATGCCGGCCACGATGCGTCCGGCGTAGAGGATCGAGATCTCGA
TCCCGCGAAATTAATACGACTCACTATAGGGGAATTGTGAGCGGATAACAATTCCCCTCTAGAAATAATT
TTGTTTAACTTTAAGAAGGAGATATACATATGACATTAGACGTCTCTAGGCAGGACCCTAGGTATAACAC
GCTAAAACACGGTTTTAACTTGCGATGGCCCAGCACTGACGCTCAGGCCGCAGGAAGAATCGCTTTGTGT
GAGAAAGCCGACGATGTCGCACCGGCTTTGCAGCATATCATTGATACAGGTATGCGACCTACCGTTAGAT
CGGGCGGTCATTGTTACGAAGACTTTGTTAGTAACAATCCAGATGGTGCTATTGTGGACCTTTCCTTGCT
CAACGCTCCAGAAGTCAGAGCAGATGGAACTGTTAGAATTCCGGCTGGTACTCAAAACTGGAATGGTTAT
CTCGAGTTGTATAAGAGGCATAATCTTACTCTACCTGGCGGTTCTTGTTATTCAGTCGGCGCTGGTGGAC
ACATCTGCGGTGGCGGTTATGGTCTTTTGTCCAGGTTGCAGGGATTGACTGTTGATTGGTTGTCAGCTGT
TGATATTGTTACAGTAGACAGACAAGGAAGAGCCGCACCAAGGACTGTGGACGCTACCAGAGACCCAGAA
TTGTTTCGAGCATGTCGAGGAGCAGGAGGAGGAAACTTTGGAATCATCACCGCTTATACCTTTGCTAGAC
TGCCCGAAGCCCCTAGAGAGGTAGCCTTGGCTACCGTGGCTTTTGATTGGGCAGCTATGACTCCAGAAAG
ATTCGCAGAACTTCTAAGACTTTACGGCGAATACTGGGAAACAAGAGGTAAGGACCCTGATACCTGGGGT
ATGTTTTCTTTGCTTAAGCTGACACATAGGTCTGCAGGACAGATTGTCATGTTAACGCAATTTTGTAACC
CTGATGGTACCTGCAGAGATTTGTCTGTACTGAATGATTTTCTGGCCAGATTCAGGGCTTGCGCCCCTGT
ACCATTGAAGGGAAGACCACCTGGATACGGACCGGCCCATCGACAAGGTGTTGGACAACTCCTGTGCTCT
AAACCACACACCGTAGTAAGATACGATTGGCTAACTGCCACACAAACGGTTAATGGTTCTGGTCCCAATC
AGCGTGGAAAATATAAGAGCGCTTACATGAAGAGAGGTTTTACAGCAAGAGAGGCCCAGAGAATATATAC
ACACCTAACGAGAACAGTCCCTGGTATTGACTTGTCGCAAAGTCTGCTTCAAGTCGACAGCTATGGTGGT
GCTGTTAACAAGACTGAAAGAATTGCCGACACGGCTGTGCCACAACGAGCAAGTGTGATGAAACTACAGT
ATCAAACTTATTGGACTTCAGCCGCTGACGATGCAGGACACTTGCGTTGGATCGGTGATTTCTATAGAGA
CGTTTATGGGACTCCCGATGTTTCGGCACCACACGCCGGCACGCCGTACCCCGGCGACAGATACGAGGGA
TGCTATATTAATTACCCAGATGTCGATATGTTAGCATACCCCTTTTGGCCCCAATTGTACTATGGGGATG
GTGATCTTTACGCTTTTCTCCAGAGGGTAAAACGTAGATACGATCCGAACAATATATTCCACCACGCTAT
GTCAGTTCGTCCTGCTGCTGCT
